>Addgene plasmid #157514 | pD649-HAsp-DSCAML1(Trunc3)-COMP5AP-AviTag-9xHis | depositor full sequence | sequence record 304137 | Full Sequence
TTTCAATATTATTGAAGCATTTATCAGGGTTATTGTCTCATGAGCGGATACATATTTGAATGTATTTAGA
AAAATAAACAAATAGGGGTCAGTGTTACAACCAATTAACCAATTCTGAACATTATCGCGAGCCCATTTAT
ACCTGAATATGGCTCATAACACCCCTTGCTCATGACCAAAATCCCTTAACGTGAGTTACGCGCGCGTCGT
TCCACTGAGCGTCAGACCCCGTAGAAAAGATCAAAGGATCTTCTTGAGATCCTTTTTTTCTGCGCGTAAT
CTGCTGCTTGCAAACAAAAAAACCACCGCTACCAGCGGTGGTTTGTTTGCCGGATCAAGAGCTACCAACT
CTTTTTCCGAAGGTAACTGGCTTCAGCAGAGCGCAGATACCAAATACTGTTCTTCTAGTGTAGCCGTAGT
TAGCCCACCACTTCAAGAACTCTGTAGCACCGCCTACATACCTCGCTCTGCTAATCCTGTTACCAGTGGC
TGCTGCCAGTGGCGATAAGTCGTGTCTTACCGGGTTGGACTCAAGACGATAGTTACCGGATAAGGCGCAG
CGGTCGGGCTGAACGGGGGGTTCGTGCACACAGCCCAGCTTGGAGCGAACGACCTACACCGAACTGAGAT
ACCTACAGCGTGAGCTATGAGAAAGCGCCACGCTTCCCGAAGGGAGAAAGGCGGACAGGTATCCGGTAAG
CGGCAGGGTCGGAACAGGAGAGCGCACGAGGGAGCTTCCAGGGGGAAACGCCTGGTATCTTTATAGTCCT
GTCGGGTTTCGCCACCTCTGACTTGAGCGTCGATTTTTGTGATGCTCGTCAGGGGGGCGGAGCCTATGGA
AAAACGCCAGCAACGCGGCCTTTTTACGGTTCCTGGCCTTTTGCTGGCCTTTTGCTCACATGTTCTTTCC
TGCGTTATCCCCTGATTCTGTGGATAACCGTATTACCGCCTTTGAGTGAGCTGATACCGCTCGCCGCAGC
CGAACGACCGAGCGCAGCGAGTCAGTGAGCGAGGAAGCGGAAGGCGAGAGTAGGGAACTGCCAGGCATCA
AACTAAGCAGAAGGCCCCTGACGGATGGCCTTTTTGCGTTTCTACAAACTCTTTCTGTGTTGTAAAACGA
CGGCCAGTCTTAAGCTCGGGCCCCCTGGGCGGTTCTGATAACGAGTAATCGTTAATCCGCAAATAACGTA
AAAACCCGCTTCGGCGGGTTTTTTTATGGGGGGAGTTTAGGGAAAGAGCATTTGTCAGAATATTTAAGGG
CGCCTGTCACTTTGCTTGATATATGAGAATTATTTAACCTTATAAATGAGAAAAAAGCAACGCACTTTAA
ATAAGATACGTTGCTTTTTCGATTGATGAACACCTATAATTAAACTATTCATCTATTATTTATGATTTTT
TGTATATACAATATTTCTAGTTTGTTAAAGAGAATTAAGAAAATAAATCTCGAAAATAATAAAGGGAAAA
TCAGTTTTTGATATCAAAATTATACATGTCAACGATAATACAAAATATAATACAAACTATAAGATGTTAT
CAGTATTTATTATCATTTAGAATAAATTTTGTGTCGCCCTTAATTGTGAGCGGATAACAATTACGAGCTT
CATGCACAGTGGCGTTGACTCAATATTGGCCATTAGCCATATTATTCATTGGTTATATAGCATAAATCAA
TATTGGCTATTGGCCATTGCATACGTTGTATCTATATCATAATATGTACATTTATATTGGCTCATGTCCA
ATATGACCGCCATGTTGGCATTGATTATTGACTAGTTATTAATAGTAATCAATTACGGGGTCATTAGTTC
ATAGCCCATATATGGAGTTCCGCGTTACATAACTTACGGTAAATGGCCCGCCTGGCTGACCGCCCAACGA
CCCCCGCCCATTGACGTCAATAATGACGTATGTTCCCATAGTAACGCCAATAGGGACTTTCCATTGACGT
CAATGGGTGGAGTATTTACGGTAAACTGCCCACTTGGCAGTACATCAAGTGTATCATATGCCAAGTACGC
CCCCTATTGACGTCAATGACGGTAAATGGCCCGCCTGGCATTATGCCCAGTACATGACCTTATGGGACTT
TCCTACTTGGCAGTACATCTACGTATTAGTCATCGCTATTACCATGGTGATGCGGTTTTGGCAGTACATC
AATGGGCGTGGATAGCGGTTTGACTCACGGGGATTTCCAAGTCTCCACCCCATTGACGTCAATGGGAGTT
TGTTTTGGCACCAAAATCAACGGGACTTTCCAAAATGTCGTAACAACTCCGCCCCATTGACGCAAATGGG
CGGTAGGCGTGTACGGTGGGAGGTCTATATAAGCAGAGCTCGTTTAGTGAACCGTCAGATCGCCTGGAGA
CGCCATCCACGCTGTTTTGACCTCCATAGAAGACACCGGGACCGATCCAGCCTCCGCGGCCGGGAACGGT
GCATTGGAACGCGGATTCCCCGTGCCAAGAGTGACGTAAGTACCGCCTATAGAGTCTATAGGCCCACCCC
CTTGGCTTCGTTAGAACGCGGCTACAATTAATACATAACCTTATGTATCATACACATACGATTTAGGTGA
CACTATAGAATAACATCCACTTTGCCTTTCTCTCCACAGGTGTCCACTCCCAGGTCCAACTGCACCTCGG
TTCTATCGAAAACGCGCCTGCTAGCGCCACCATGAAGACCATCATTGCCCTGAGCTACATCTTCTGCCTG
GTGTTCGCTGCGGCCGCCGAACCTCCTGATCCTCCTGAGCTGGAAATCCGGGAAGTGAAGGCCCGGTCCA
TGAACCTGAGATGGACCCAGAGATTCGACGGCAACAGCATCATCACCGGCTTCGACATCGAGTACAAGAA
CAAGAGCGACAGCTGGGACTTCAAGCAGAGCACCAGAAACATCAGCCCCACCATCAACCAGGCCAACATC
GTGGATCTGCACCCCGCCAGCGTGTACAGCATCAGAATGTACAGCTTCAACAAGATCGGCAGAAGCGAGC
CCAGCAAAGAGCTGACCATCAGCACCGAAGAGGCTGCCCCTGATGGCCCTCCTATGGATGTTACACTGCA
GCCCGTGACCAGCCAGAGCATCCAAGTGACATGGAAGGCCCCTAAGAAAGAACTGCAGAACGGCGTGATC
CGGGGCTACCAGATCGGCTACAGAGAGAATAGCCCCGGCAGCAACGGCCAGTACTCCATCGTGGAAATGA
AGGCCACCGGCGACAGCGAGGTGTACACACTGGACAACCTGAAGAAGTTCGCCCAGTACGGCGTGGTGGT
GCAGGCCTTTAATAGAGCCGGCACAGGCCCTAGCAGCAGCGAGATCAATGCCACCACACTGGAAGATGTG
CCCAGCCAGCCTCCTGAAAATGTGCGGGCCCTGAGCATCACCTCTGACGTGGCAGTGATTTCTTGGAGCG
AGCCTCCTCGGAGCACCCTGAATGGCGTGCTGAAGGGCTATAGAGTGATCTTCTGGTCCCTGTACGTGGA
CGGCGAGTGGGGCGAGATGCAGAACATCACCACCACCAGAGAACGCGTGGAACTGAGAGGCATGGAAAAG
TTCACCAACTACAGCGTGCAGGTCCTGGCCTATACACAAGCTGGCGACGGCGTCAGATCCAGCGTGCTGT
ACATCCAGACCAAAGAGGACGTCCCAGGACCTCCTGCCGGAATCAAAGCCGTGCCAAGCTCTGCCTCTTC
TGTGGTGGTTTCCTGGCTGCCTCCTACCAAGCCTAATGGCGTGATCAGAAAGTATACCATCTTCTGCAGC
AGCCCCGGCTCTGGACAGCCTGCTCCTTCTGAGTACGAGACAAGCCCCGAGCAGCTGTTCTACAGAATCG
CCCACCTGAACCGGGGCCAGCAGTATCTGCTTTGGGTTGCCGCTGTGACAAGCGCCGGCAGAGGCAATAG
CTCCGAGAAAGTGACAATCGAGCCAGCCGGAAAGGCCCCTGCCAAGATCATCTCTTTTGGCGGCACCGTG
ACCACACCTTGGATGAAGGATGTGCGGCTGCCCTGCAATAGCGTGGGAGATCCTGCTCCTGCCGTGAAGT
GGACCAAGGATTCCGAGGACAGCGCTATCCCCGTGTCCATGGATGGCCACAGACTGATCCACACCAACGG
CACCCTGCTGCTGAGAGCCGTGAAGGCTGAGGACTCCGGCTACTACACCTGTACCGCCACAAATACCGGC
GGCTTCGATACCATCATCGTGAACCTGCTGGTCCAGGTGCCACCTGATCAGCCTAGACTGACCGTGTCTA
AGACCAGCGCCAGCAGCATCACACTGACCTGGATTCCCGGCGATAATGGCGGCAGCTCCATCAGAGGATT
CGTGCTGCAGTACAGCGTGGACAACAGCGAGGAATGGAAGGACGTGTTCATCAGCAGCTCCGAGCGGAGC
TTCAAGCTGGACTCTCTGAAGTGCGGCACCTGGTACAAAGTGAAGCTGGCCGCCAAGAACAGCGTCGGCT
CTGGCAGAATCTCCGAGATCATCGAGGCCAAGACACACGGCAGAGAGCCTAGCTTCAGCAAGGACCAGCA
CCTGTTCACCCACATCAACAGCACCCACGCCAGACTGAACCTGCAAGGCTGGAACAATGGCGGCTGTCCC
ATCACAGCCATCGTGCTGGAATACCGGCCTAAAGGCACATGGGCCTGGCAGGGACTGAGAGCCAATTCTT
CTGGCGAGGTGTTCCTGACCGAGCTGAGAGAGGCCACTTGGTACGAGCTGAGGATGAGAGCCTGTAACAG
CGCCGGCTGCGGAAATGAGACAGCCCAGTTTGCCACTCTGGACTACGACGGCAGCACAATCCCTCCAATC
AAGAGCGCTCAAGGCGAGGGCGACGACGTGAAGAAAGGCGCGCCGGAAGATCAAGTTGATCCAAGATTGA
TTGATGGCAAGGGCGGATCTCTGGAGGTGCTGTTCCAGGGACCAGGCGGAAGCGGCAATCCCGGCGGCGA
TCTGGCCCCCCAGATGCTGCGCGAGCTGCAGGAGACCAATGCCGCCCTGCAGGACGTGCGCGAGCTGCTG
CGCCACCGCGTGAAGGAGATCACCTTCCTGAAGAACACCGTGATGGAGTGCGACGCCTGCGGTATGCAGC
CCTCTAGAGGCTCCGGCTCCATCATCCCAGTTGAGGAGGAGAACCCGGACTTCTGGAACCGCGAGGCAGC
CGAGGCCCTGGGTGCCGCCAAGAAGCTGCAGCCTGCACAGACAGCCGCCAAGAACCTCATCATCTTCCTG
GGCGATGGGATGGGGGTGTCTACGGTGACAGCTGCCAGGATCCTAAAAGGGCAGAAGAAGGACAAACTGG
GGCCTGAGATACCCCTGGCCATGGACCGCTTCCCATATGTGGCTCTGTCCAAGACATACAATGTAGACAA
ACATGTGCCAGACAGTGGAGCCACAGCCACGGCCTACCTGTGCGGGGTCAAGGGCAACTTCCAGACCATT
GGCTTGAGTGCAGCCGCCCGCTTTAACCAGTGCAACACGACACGCGGCAACGAGGTCATCTCCGTGATGA
ATCGGGCCAAGAAAGCAGGGAAGTCAGTGGGAGTGGTAACCACCACACGAGTGCAGCACGCCTCGCCAGC
CGGCACCTACGCCCACACGGTGAACCGCAACTGGTACTCGGACGCCGACGTGCCTGCCTCGGCCCGCCAG
GAGGGGTGCCAGGACATCGCTACGCAGCTCATCTCCAACATGGACATTGACGTGATCCTAGGTGGAGGCC
GAAAGTACATGTTTCGCATGGGAACCCCAGACCCTGAGTACCCAGATGACTACAGCCAAGGTGGGACCAG
GCTGGACGGGAAGAATCTGGTGCAGGAATGGCTGGCGAAGCGCCAGGGTGCCCGGTATGTGTGGAACCGC
ACTGAGCTCATGCAGGCTTCCCTGGACCCGTCTGTGACCCATCTCATGGGTCTCTTTGAGCCTGGAGACA
TGAAATACGAGATCCACCGAGACTCCACACTGGACCCCTCCCTGATGGAGATGACAGAGGCTGCCCTGCG
CCTGCTGAGCAGGAACCCCCGCGGCTTCTTCCTCTTCGTGGAGGGTGGTCGCATCGACCATGGTCATCAT
GAAAGCAGGGCTTACCGGGCACTGACTGAGACGATCATGTTCGACGACGCCATTGAGAGGGCGGGCCAGC
TCACCAGCGAGGAGGACACGCTGAGCCTCGTCACTGCCGACCACTCCCACGTCTTCTCCTTCGGAGGCTA
CCCCCTGCGAGGGAGCTCCATCTTCGGGCTGGCCCCTGGCAAGGCCCGGGACAGGAAGGCCTACACGGTC
CTCCTATACGGAAACGGTCCAGGCTATGTGCTCAAGGACGGCGCCCGGCCGGATGTTACCGAGAGCGAGA
GCGGGAGCCCCGAGTATCGGCAGCAGTCAGCAGTGCCCCTGGACGAAGAGACCCACGCAGGCGAGGACGT
GGCGGTGTTCGCGCGCGGCCCGCAGGCGCACCTGGTTCACGGCGTGCAGGAGCAGACCTTCATAGCGCAC
GTCATGGCCTTCGCCGCCTGCCTGGAGCCCTACACCGCCTGCGACCTGGCGCCCCCCGCCGGCACCACCG
ACGCCGCGCACCCGGGTGGCGGAGGACTGAACGACATCTTCGAGGCTCAGAAAATCGAATGGCACGAACA
TCACCATCACCATCACCATCACCATTAAGGCCGGCCTGTAGTCACTGGCACAACGCGTTACCCGGTAAGC
CAATCGGGTATACACGGTCGTCATACTGCAGACAGGGTTCTTCTACTTTGCAAGATAGTCTTGAGTAGTA
AAATAAATAGATAGAGAAAATCAGCCTCGACTGTGCCTTCTAGTTGCCAGCCATCTGTTGTTTGCCCCTC
CCCCGTGCCTTCCTTGACCCTGGAAGGTGCCACTCCCACTGTCCTTTCCTAATAAAATGAGGAAATTGCA
TCACAACACTCAACCCTATCTCGGTCTATTCTTTTGATTTATAAGGGATTTTGCCGATTTCGGCCTATTG
GTTAAAAAATGAGCTGATTTAACAAAAATTTAACGCGAATTAATTCTGTGGAATGTGTGTCAGTTAGGGT
GTGGAAAGTCCCCAGGCTCCCCAGCAGGCAGAAGTATGCAAAGCATGCATCTCAATTAGTCAGCAACCAG
GTGTGGAAAGTCCCCAGGCTCCCCAGCAGGCAGAAGTATGCAAAGCATGCATCTCAATTAGTCAGCAACC
ATAGTCCCGCCCCTAACTCCGCCCATCCCGCCCCTAACTCCGCCCAGTTCCGCCCATTCTCCGCCCCATG
GCTGACTAATTTTTTTTATTTATGCAGAGGCCGAGGCCGCCTCTGCCTCTGAGCTATTCCAGAAGTAGTG
AGGAGGCTTTTTTGGAGGCCTAGGCTTTTGCAAAAAGCTCCCGGGAGCTTGTATATCCATTTTCGGATCT
GATCAGCACGTGTTGACAATTAATCATCGGCATAGTATATCGGCATAGTATAATACGACAAGGTGAGGAA
CTAAACCATGACCGAGTACAAGCCCACGGTGCGCCTCGCCACCCGCGACGACGTCCCCAGGGCCGTACGC
ACCCTCGCCGCCGCGTTCGCCGACTACCCCGCCACGCGCCACACCGTCGATCCGGACCGCCACATCGAGC
GGGTCACCGAGCTGCAAGAACTCTTCCTCACGCGCGTCGGGCTCGACATCGGCAAGGTGTGGGTCGCGGA
CGACGGCGCCGCGGTGGCGGTCTGGACCACGCCGGAGAGCGTCGAAGCGGGGGCGGTGTTCGCCGAGATC
GGCCCGCGCATGGCCGAGTTGAGCGGTTCCCGGCTGGCCGCGCAGCAACAGATGGAAGGCCTCCTGGCGC
CGCACCGGCCCAAGGAGCCCGCGTGGTTCCTGGCCACCGTCGGCGTCTCGCCCGACCACCAGGGCAAGGG
TCTGGGCAGCGCCGTCGTGCTCCCCGGAGTGGAGGCGGCCGAGCGCGCCGGGGTGCCCGCCTTCCTGGAG
ACATCCGCGCCCCGCAACCTCCCCTTCTACGAGCGGCTCGGCTTCACCGTCACCGCCGACGTCGAGGTGC
CCGAAGGACCGCGCACCTGGTGCATGACCCGCAAGCCCGGTGCCTGACACGTGCTACGAGATTTCGATTC
CACCGCCGCCTTCTATGAAAGGTTGGGCTTCGGAATCGTTTTCCGGGACGCCGGCTGGATGATCCTCCAG
CGCGGGGATCTCATGCTGGAGTTCTTCGCCCACCCCAACTTGTTTATTGCAGCTTATAATGGTTACAAAT
AAAGCAATAGCATCACAAATTTCACAAATAAAGCATTTTTTTCACTGCATTCTAGTTGTGGTTTGTCCAA
ACTCATCAATGTATCTTATCATGTCTGTATACCGTCGACCTCTAGCTAGAGCTTGGCGTAATCATGGTCA
TTACCAATGCTTAATCAGTGAGGCACCTATCTCAGCGATCTGTCTATTTCGTTCATCCATAGTTGCCTGA
CTCCCCGTCGTGTAGATAACTACGATACGGGAGGGCTTACCATCTGGCCCCAGCGCTGCGATGATACCGC
GAGAACCACGCTCACCGGCTCCGGATTTATCAGCAATAAACCAGCCAGCCGGAAGGGCCGAGCGCAGAAG
TGGTCCTGCAACTTTATCCGCCTCCATCCAGTCTATTAATTGTTGCCGGGAAGCTAGAGTAAGTAGTTCG
CCAGTTAATAGTTTGCGCAACGTTGTTGCCATCGCTACAGGCATCGTGGTGTCACGCTCGTCGTTTGGTA
TGGCTTCATTCAGCTCCGGTTCCCAACGATCAAGGCGAGTTACATGATCCCCCATGTTGTGCAAAAAAGC
GGTTAGCTCCTTCGGTCCTCCGATCGTTGTCAGAAGTAAGTTGGCCGCAGTGTTATCACTCATGGTTATG
GCAGCACTGCATAATTCTCTTACTGTCATGCCATCCGTAAGATGCTTTTCTGTGACTGGTGAGTACTCAA
CCAAGTCATTCTGAGAATAGTGTATGCGGCGACCGAGTTGCTCTTGCCCGGCGTCAATACGGGATAATAC
CGCGCCACATAGCAGAACTTTAAAAGTGCTCATCATTGGAAAACGTTCTTCGGGGCGAAAACTCTCAAGG
ATCTTACCGCTGTTGAGATCCAGTTCGATGTAACCCACTCGTGCACCCAACTGATCTTCAGCATCTTTTA
CTTTCACCAGCGTTTCTGGGTGAGCAAAAACAGGAAGGCAAAATGCCGCAAAAAAGGGAATAAGGGCGAC
ACGGAAATGTTGAATACTCATATTCTTCCTT
Features (pLannotate 1.2.2; 24 found; start..end, strand, type, name):
    119..143     -  CDS            KanR (fragment): aminoglycoside phosphotransferase; aph(3')-Ia; confers resistance to kanamycin
    254..842     +  rep_origin     ori: high-copy-number ColE1/pMB1/pBR322/pUC origin of replication
   1067..1084    +  terminator     rrnB T2 terminator (fragment): transcription terminator T2 from the E. coli rrnB gene
   1109..1128    -  CDS            lacZα (fragment): LacZα fragment of β-galactosidase; lacZ fragment
   1584..1600    +  protein_bind   lac operator: The lac repressor binds to the lac operator to inhibit transcription in E. coli. This inhibition can be relieved by adding lactose or isopropyl-β-D-thiogalactopyranoside (IPTG). lac repressor encoded by lacI
   1843..2146    +  enhancer       CMV enhancer: human cytomegalovirus immediate early enhancer
   2147..2350    +  promoter       CMV promoter: human cytomegalovirus (CMV) immediate early promoter
   2486..2529    +  intron         CMV intron (fragment): modified intron A from human cytomegalovirus
   2581..2599    +  promoter       SP6 promoter: promoter for bacteriophage SP6 RNA polymerase
   2603..2640    +  CDS            IgH signal sequence (fragment): signal sequence from the mouse immunoglobulin heavy chain variable region
   2749..4866    +  CDS            DSCAML1 (fragment): DSCL1_HUMAN - Also known as DSCAM2, KIAA1132 From Homo sapiens (Human).
   4963..5142    +  CDS            Comp (fragment): COMP_RAT - Experimental evidence at protein level: Swiss-Prot protein existence level 1. May play a role in the structural integrity of cartilage via its interaction with other extracellular matrix proteins such as the collagens and fibronectin. Can mediate the interaction of chondrocytes with the cartilage extracellular matrix through interaction with cell surface integrin receptors. Could play a role in the pathogenesis of osteoarthritis. Potent suppressor of apoptosis in both primary chondrocytes and transformed cells. Suppresses apoptosis by blocking the activation of caspase-3 and by indu
   5130..6582    +  CDS            SEAP (fragment): secreted alkaline phosphatase from human placenta The natural enzyme has a C-terminal transmembrane sequence that is replaced by a GPI anchor.
   6607..6648    +  CDS            AviTag™ (fragment): peptide tag that allows for enzymatic biotinylation
   6652..6675    +  CDS            8xHis: 8xHis affinity tag
   6821..6932    +  polyA_signal   bGH poly(A) signal: bovine growth hormone polyadenylation signal
   6933..7041    +  rep_origin     f1 ori (fragment): f1 bacteriophage origin of replication; arrow indicates direction of (+) strand synthesis
   7055..7384    +  promoter       SV40 promoter: SV40 enhancer and early promoter
   7432..7479    +  promoter       EM7 promoter: synthetic bacterial promoter&nbsp
   7498..8097    +  CDS            PuroR (fragment): puromycin N-acetyltransferase; pac from Streptomyces; confers resistance to puromycin
   8107..8232    +  CDS            ble (fragment): BLE_KLEPN - Experimental evidence at protein level: Swiss-Prot protein existence level 1. Binding protein with a strong affinity to the bleomycin family of antibiotics. Binds to CL990; an antimitotic-antibiotic compound. From Klebsiella pneumoniae.
   8227..8348    +  polyA_signal   SV40 poly(A) signal: SV40 polyadenylation signal
   8401..9261    -  CDS            AmpR: β-lactamase; bla; confers resistance to ampicillin, carbenicillin, and related antibiotics
   9264..89      -  promoter       AmpR promoter (fragment) (across the origin): bla
