[The description below was written by a language model from this plasmid's Addgene catalogue record and pLannotate feature annotations shown in this document.]
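Description:
pD649-HAsp-DSCAML1(Trunc3)-COMP5AP-AviTag-9xHis is a mammalian expression plasmid of about 9.3 kb, built on the pD649 backbone. It produces a secreted, multimerised form of part of the extracellular domain of human DSCAML1 (also called DSCAM2), an immunoglobulin-superfamily cell-surface protein. It is maintained at high copy in E. coli through a ColE1/pUC-type origin and selected with ampicillin via a full-length β-lactamase gene. The feature table also shows an SV40 early/EM7 promoter unit driving a puromycin N-acetyltransferase coding sequence with an SV40 polyadenylation signal, which could in principle allow puromycin selection in mammalian cells. Short kanamycin-resistance, lacZα, ble and f1 ori matches appear to be only backbone remnants. The depositor notes that some plasmids in this collection may carry an IS4-like transposase insertion upstream of the CMV promoter, but no such element is annotated here.

Expression is driven by the CMV enhancer/promoter followed by a fragment of CMV intron A, and an SP6 promoter lies just upstream of the open reading frame. The name indicates an HA-derived signal peptide, although the automated annotation labels a short match in this region as an IgH signal sequence fragment. The 2,118 bp DSCAML1 truncation ("Trunc3") sits between retained NotI and AscI sites and is fused at its C terminus to the coiled-coil region of rat COMP, which drives pentamer formation. This is followed by human placental alkaline phosphatase as an enzymatic reporter, an AviTag for site-specific biotinylation and a polyhistidine tag for purification. The tag is named 9xHis but annotated as 8xHis. A bGH polyadenylation signal terminates the transcript. Pentamerisation raises avidity, so the secreted protein suits the detection of weak extracellular interactions, in keeping with the associated human IgSF interactome screen.
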