Addgene plasmid #157514: pD649-HAsp-DSCAML1(Trunc3)-COMP5AP-AviTag-9xHis
Purpose: Mammalian expression of cell-surface protein partial extracellular domain fused to COMP5AP-AviTag-9xHis. Protein is secreted from cells.
Depositing lab: Chris Garcia. Depositing organization: Stanford University. Publication: A Human IgSF Cell-Surface Interactome Reveals a Complex Network of Protein-Protein Interactions. Wojtowicz WM, Vielmetter J, Fernandes RA, Siepe DH, Eastman CL, Chisholm GB, Cox S, Klock H, Anderson PW, Rue SM, Miller JJ, Glaser SM, Bragstad ML, Vance J, Lam AW, Lesley SA, Zinn K, Garcia KC. Cell. 2020 Aug 20;182(4):1027-1043.e17. doi: 10.1016/j.cell.2020.07.025. PubMed 32822567.
Backbone
  Vector backbone: pD649
  Backbone size w/o insert (bp): 7153
  Vector type: Mammalian Expression
Growth in bacteria
  Bacterial resistance: Ampicillin, 100 μg/mL
  Growth temperature: 37°C
  Growth strain: DH5alpha
  Copy number: High Copy
Gene/Insert
  Gene/Insert name: DSCAML1 (alt name: DSCL1)
  Species: H. sapiens (human)
  Insert size (bp): 2118
  Entrez Gene: DSCAML1 (a.k.a. DSCAM2)
  Promoter: CMV/SP6
  Tag / fusion protein: COMP5AP-AviTag-9xHis (C terminal on backbone)
  Cloning method: Restriction Enzyme; 5′ cloning site GCGGCCGC (not destroyed); 3′ cloning site GGCGCGCC (not destroyed)
  Sequencing primers: 5′ ATTTAGGTGACACTATAG; 3′ CGTCGCACTCCATCACGGTG
Resource information
  A portion of this plasmid was derived from a plasmid made by: synthesis by ThermoFisher
Terms and licenses: Academic/Nonprofit Terms; Industry Terms: Not Available to Industry
Depositor comments: Some plasmids in this collection may have an IS4-like element ISVsa5 family transposase upstream of the CMV promoter.
How to cite: pD649-HAsp-DSCAML1(Trunc3)-COMP5AP-AviTag-9xHis was a gift from Chris Garcia (Addgene plasmid # 157514 ; http://n2t.net/addgene:157514 ; RRID:Addgene_157514)
