>Addgene plasmid #157514 | pD649-HAsp-DSCAML1(Trunc3)-COMP5AP-AviTag-9xHis | depositor partial sequence | sequence record 304138 | insert (extracellular domain truncation)
GAACCTCCTGATCCTCCTGAGCTGGAAATCCGGGAAGTGAAGGCCCGGTCCATGAACCTGAGATGGACCC
AGAGATTCGACGGCAACAGCATCATCACCGGCTTCGACATCGAGTACAAGAACAAGAGCGACAGCTGGGA
CTTCAAGCAGAGCACCAGAAACATCAGCCCCACCATCAACCAGGCCAACATCGTGGATCTGCACCCCGCC
AGCGTGTACAGCATCAGAATGTACAGCTTCAACAAGATCGGCAGAAGCGAGCCCAGCAAAGAGCTGACCA
TCAGCACCGAAGAGGCTGCCCCTGATGGCCCTCCTATGGATGTTACACTGCAGCCCGTGACCAGCCAGAG
CATCCAAGTGACATGGAAGGCCCCTAAGAAAGAACTGCAGAACGGCGTGATCCGGGGCTACCAGATCGGC
TACAGAGAGAATAGCCCCGGCAGCAACGGCCAGTACTCCATCGTGGAAATGAAGGCCACCGGCGACAGCG
AGGTGTACACACTGGACAACCTGAAGAAGTTCGCCCAGTACGGCGTGGTGGTGCAGGCCTTTAATAGAGC
CGGCACAGGCCCTAGCAGCAGCGAGATCAATGCCACCACACTGGAAGATGTGCCCAGCCAGCCTCCTGAA
AATGTGCGGGCCCTGAGCATCACCTCTGACGTGGCAGTGATTTCTTGGAGCGAGCCTCCTCGGAGCACCC
TGAATGGCGTGCTGAAGGGCTATAGAGTGATCTTCTGGTCCCTGTACGTGGACGGCGAGTGGGGCGAGAT
GCAGAACATCACCACCACCAGAGAACGCGTGGAACTGAGAGGCATGGAAAAGTTCACCAACTACAGCGTG
CAGGTCCTGGCCTATACACAAGCTGGCGACGGCGTCAGATCCAGCGTGCTGTACATCCAGACCAAAGAGG
ACGTCCCAGGACCTCCTGCCGGAATCAAAGCCGTGCCAAGCTCTGCCTCTTCTGTGGTGGTTTCCTGGCT
GCCTCCTACCAAGCCTAATGGCGTGATCAGAAAGTATACCATCTTCTGCAGCAGCCCCGGCTCTGGACAG
CCTGCTCCTTCTGAGTACGAGACAAGCCCCGAGCAGCTGTTCTACAGAATCGCCCACCTGAACCGGGGCC
AGCAGTATCTGCTTTGGGTTGCCGCTGTGACAAGCGCCGGCAGAGGCAATAGCTCCGAGAAAGTGACAAT
CGAGCCAGCCGGAAAGGCCCCTGCCAAGATCATCTCTTTTGGCGGCACCGTGACCACACCTTGGATGAAG
GATGTGCGGCTGCCCTGCAATAGCGTGGGAGATCCTGCTCCTGCCGTGAAGTGGACCAAGGATTCCGAGG
ACAGCGCTATCCCCGTGTCCATGGATGGCCACAGACTGATCCACACCAACGGCACCCTGCTGCTGAGAGC
CGTGAAGGCTGAGGACTCCGGCTACTACACCTGTACCGCCACAAATACCGGCGGCTTCGATACCATCATC
GTGAACCTGCTGGTCCAGGTGCCACCTGATCAGCCTAGACTGACCGTGTCTAAGACCAGCGCCAGCAGCA
TCACACTGACCTGGATTCCCGGCGATAATGGCGGCAGCTCCATCAGAGGATTCGTGCTGCAGTACAGCGT
GGACAACAGCGAGGAATGGAAGGACGTGTTCATCAGCAGCTCCGAGCGGAGCTTCAAGCTGGACTCTCTG
AAGTGCGGCACCTGGTACAAAGTGAAGCTGGCCGCCAAGAACAGCGTCGGCTCTGGCAGAATCTCCGAGA
TCATCGAGGCCAAGACACACGGCAGAGAGCCTAGCTTCAGCAAGGACCAGCACCTGTTCACCCACATCAA
CAGCACCCACGCCAGACTGAACCTGCAAGGCTGGAACAATGGCGGCTGTCCCATCACAGCCATCGTGCTG
GAATACCGGCCTAAAGGCACATGGGCCTGGCAGGGACTGAGAGCCAATTCTTCTGGCGAGGTGTTCCTGA
CCGAGCTGAGAGAGGCCACTTGGTACGAGCTGAGGATGAGAGCCTGTAACAGCGCCGGCTGCGGAAATGA
GACAGCCCAGTTTGCCACTCTGGACTACGACGGCAGCACAATCCCTCCAATCAAGAGCGCTCAAGGCGAG
GGCGACGACGTGAAGAAA
